>Addgene plasmid #15951 | pLOVE-Nmyc | addgene partial sequence | sequence record 22319 | 15951 with WPRE-R
AATTTTGTAATCCAGAGGTTGATTATCGATAAGCTTGATATCGAATTGTACCTAGTGGAACCGGAACCCT
TAAACATGTATAACTTCGTATAATGTATGCTATACGAAGTTATTAGGTCCCTCGACGAATTGTCATTACT
AACCGGTACGCGTAGAATCGAGACCGAGGAGAGGGTTAGGGATAGGCTTACCTTCGAACCGCGGGCCCTC
TAGACTCGAGCGGCCGCCACTGTGCTGGATATCAACCACTTTGTACAAGAAAGCTGGGTCTAGATATCTC
GAGTGCGGCCGCGAATTCCAAGTCCGAGCGTGTTCGATCTTCTTTAGCAACTGCTGCTGCCTCGCCTGCA
GTTTCTCCTTTTCCAGCAGGAGCTGGTGCTCGTTGGCCTGTAGGGCGTGCACGTACTCGGTGGCCTTTTT
CAAGATGACCACCTTGGCGGCCTTCTCGTTCTTCACCAGCTCAGGCACATGGTCCCTGAGCGTCAGGAAG
CTGGAGCGCAGGTCGTTCCGGCGCTGACGCTCCAGGATGTTGTGGTTGCGGCGGCGCTCGCTGTCCTCCG
AGTCTGAGTTTCGGGGGCTCAGGCTCTTCGCTTTTGCTGGAACAACACTTTTGAGGGGGCGTGGAGAAGC
CTCGCTCTTGATCTTTTTCTGCGGGGGCGCGTCCTCGCTCTCCACGTAGGGTGAGGGTGCAGCATAGTTG
TGCTGCTGATGGATGGGAACACAGCGCTTGAGGATCAGCTCGCCAGGCTGTGCTCGCCCCAGGCCCAGAG
CGGACGTCTTGGGACGCACAGTGATCGTGAAAGTGGTTACCGCCTTGTTGTTAGAGGAGGAACGTCTCTT
CTCTACGGTGACCACATCGATTTCCTCCTCTTCATCTTCCTCCTCGTCATCCTCATCATCTGAGTCGCTC
AAGGTATCCTCTCCGGA
