[The description below was written by a language model from this plasmid's Addgene catalogue record.]
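Description:
pLOVE-Nmyc is a lentiviral mammalian expression plasmid built on the pLOVE backbone and carrying the mouse Mycn gene (N-myc, a bHLH transcription factor of the Myc family). The insert is listed at about 2.5 kb and is fused at its C terminus to a V5 epitope tag, which allows the expressed protein to be detected with anti-V5 antibodies. The empty backbone is recorded as 8263 bp. It contains a chloramphenicol-resistance/ccdB counter-selection cassette of 1456 bp that is displaced when a gene of interest is recombined into the vector, so the finished construct is roughly 9.3 kb. The record's cloning-method field reads "restriction enzyme", yet its notes describe a recombination reaction that removes the CmR-ccdB region, which is characteristic of recombinational (Gateway-type) cloning. This discrepancy is not resolved by the available information. In bacteria, the plasmid is a high-copy construct selected with ampicillin. It is maintained in a recombination-deficient strain, as is usual for lentiviral plasmids with repeated LTR sequences.

No feature table is provided. The promoter driving Mycn and the specific lentiviral elements (LTRs, packaging signal and any post-transcriptional elements) are therefore not stated, and no mammalian selection marker is recorded. As a lentiviral transfer vector, it would be packaged into viral particles for stable delivery of V5-tagged N-myc into mammalian cells. The associated publication concerns generating induced pluripotent stem cells without drug selection, so the construct was probably used to supply N-myc as a reprogramming factor.
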