Addgene plasmid #15951: pLOVE-Nmyc
Depositing lab: Miguel Ramalho-Santos. Depositing organization: University of California, San Francisco (UCSF). Publication: Generation of induced pluripotent stem cells in the absence of drug selection. Blelloch R, Venere M, Yen J, Ramalho-Santos M. Cell Stem Cell. 2007 Sep 13;1(3):245-7. doi: 10.1016/j.stem.2007.08.008. Epub 2007 Sep 6. PubMed 18371358.
Backbone
  Vector backbone: pLOVE
  Backbone size w/o insert (bp): 8263
  Vector type: Mammalian Expression, Lentiviral
Growth in bacteria
  Bacterial resistance: Ampicillin, 100 μg/mL
  Growth temperature: 37°C
  Growth strain: Stbl3
  Growth instructions: Expand pLOVE/GeneX in Stbl3 cells(sensitive to ccdB)
  Copy number: High Copy
Gene/Insert
  Gene/Insert name: v-myc myelocytomatosis viral related oncogene, neuroblastoma derived (avian) (alt name: Mycn, Nmyc, N-myc)
  Species: M. musculus (mouse)
  Insert size (bp): 2500
  Mutation: The recombination reaction required to clone "Gene X" into the pLOVE vector backbone removes 1456 bp (the CmR-ccdB region). Therefore, the size of pLOVE-Nmyc is ~9307 bp.
  Entrez Gene: Mycn (a.k.a. N-myc, Nmyc, Nmyc-1, Nmyc1, bHLHe37, c-nmyc)
  Tag / fusion protein: V5 (C terminal on insert)
  Cloning method: Restriction Enzyme
  Sequencing primers: 5′ n/a; 3′ V5
Terms and licenses: Academic/Nonprofit Terms; Industry Terms: Not Available to Industry
How to cite: pLOVE-Nmyc was a gift from Miguel Ramalho-Santos (Addgene plasmid # 15951 ; http://n2t.net/addgene:15951 ; RRID:Addgene_15951)
